Addgene plasmid #22755: Orai1-myc E106D MO70
Depositing lab: Anjana Rao. Depositing organization: Boston Children's Hospital. Publication: Orai1 is an essential pore subunit of the CRAC channel. Prakriya M, Feske S, Gwack Y, Srikanth S, Rao A, Hogan PG. Nature. 2006 Sep 14. 443(7108):230-3. 10.1038/nature05122 PubMed 16921383.
Backbone
  Vector backbone: MO70
  Backbone size w/o insert (bp): 7400
  Vector type: Mammalian Expression, Retroviral
  Selectable markers: Puromycin
Growth in bacteria
  Bacterial resistance: Ampicillin, 100 μg/mL
  Growth temperature: 37°C
  Growth strain: DH5alpha
  Copy number: Unknown
Gene/Insert
  Gene/Insert name: Orai1 E106D (alt name: Orai1)
  Species: H. sapiens (human)
  Insert size (bp): 1000
  Mutation: E106D
  Entrez Gene: ORAI1 (a.k.a. CRACM1, IMD9, ORAT1, TAM2, TMEM142A)
  Tag / fusion protein: myc (C terminal on insert)
  Cloning method: Restriction Enzyme
  Sequencing primers: 5′ n/a; 3′ IRES-R
Terms and licenses: Academic/Nonprofit Terms; Industry Terms: Not Available to Industry
Depositor comments: Lab Plasmid #SF102
How to cite: Orai1-myc E106D MO70 was a gift from Anjana Rao (Addgene plasmid # 22755 ; http://n2t.net/addgene:22755 ; RRID:Addgene_22755)
