[The description below was written by a language model from this plasmid's Addgene catalogue record and pLannotate feature annotations shown in this document.]
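Description:
Orai1-myc E106D MO70 is a gammaretroviral mammalian expression plasmid built on the MO70 backbone (about 7.4 kb without insert; the deposited sequence is about 8.4 kb). It is propagated in E. coli through a high-copy ColE1/pUC-type origin with ampicillin selection via β-lactamase. The remaining bacterial annotations (lac promoter/operator, lacI, rop, bom and lacZα fragments) are backbone remnants with no evident function. The viral portion has a hybrid 5' end in which the CMV immediate early enhancer and promoter sit upstream of a truncated 5' LTR, an arrangement that drives strong transcription of the viral genome in transfected packaging cells. It is followed by the MESV packaging signal (Ψ), a truncated gag segment lacking its start codon, and an MESV-derived 3' LTR.

The payload is human ORAI1, the pore-forming subunit of the store-operated Ca2+ release-activated Ca2+ (CRAC) channel gated by STIM1. It carries the E106D point mutation and a C-terminal myc epitope tag. A partial FLAG match is also annotated shortly downstream of the myc tag; the catalogue entry does not list FLAG as a tag, so whether it is translated is unclear. An EMCV IRES follows and allows EGFP to be translated from the same transcript, marking transduced cells by fluorescence. A separate mouse PGK promoter drives puromycin N-acetyltransferase for selection of stable populations.

The associated publication identifies Orai1 as an essential pore subunit of the CRAC channel. This fits use of the construct to express the mutant in mammalian cells by retroviral transduction or transfection and examine how changing residue 106 affects channel behaviour, with detection through the myc tag.
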