Features (pLannotate 1.2.2; 23 found; start..end, strand, type, name):
      6..385     +  enhancer       CMV enhancer: human cytomegalovirus immediate early enhancer
    386..589     +  promoter       CMV promoter: human cytomegalovirus (CMV) immediate early promoter
    590..765     +  LTR            5' LTR (truncated): truncated long terminal repeat from Moloney murine sarcoma virus
    829..1170    +  misc_feature   MESV Ψ: packaging signal of murine embryonic stem cell virus
   1237..1653    +  CDS            gag (truncated): truncated Moloney murine leukemia virus (MMLV) gag gene lacking the start codon
   1676..2578    +  CDS            ORAI1: CRCM1_HUMAN - Also known as CRACM1, TMEM142A. Experimental evidence at protein level: Swiss-Prot protein existence level 1. Ca(2+) release-activated Ca(2+) (CRAC) channel subunit which mediates Ca(2+) influx following depletion of intracellular Ca(2+) stores and channel activation by the Ca(2+) sensor, STIM1 (PubMed:16582901, PubMed:16645049, PubMed:16733527, PubMed:16766533, PubMed:16807233, PubMed:19249086, PubMed:23307288, PubMed:24351972, PubMed:24591628, PubMed:28219928, PubMed:20354224, PubMed:26956484). CRAC channels are the main pathway for Ca(2+) influx in T-cells and promote the immu
   2579..2598    +  CDS            Myc (fragment): Myc (human c-Myc proto-oncogene) epitope tag
   2650..2670    +  CDS            FLAG (fragment): FLAG® epitope tag, followed by an enterokinase cleavage site
   2731..3192    +  misc_feature   IRES: internal ribosome entry site (IRES) of the encephalomyocarditis virus (EMCV)
   3233..3952    +  CDS            EGFP: the original enhanced GFP (Yang et al., 1996) mammalian codon-optimized
   3972..4471    +  promoter       PGK promoter: mouse phosphoglycerate kinase 1 promoter
   4492..5091    +  CDS            PuroR: puromycin N-acetyltransferase; pac from Streptomyces alboniger; confers resistance to puromycin
   5191..5705    +  LTR            3' LTR: 3' long terminal repeat from murine embryonic stem cell virus
   5898..5914    -  protein_bind   lac operator: The lac repressor binds to the lac operator to inhibit transcription in E. coli. This inhibition can be relieved by adding lactose or isopropyl-β-D-thiogalactopyranoside (IPTG). lac repressor encoded by lacI
   5922..5952    -  promoter       lac promoter: promoter for the E. coli lac operon
   5967..5988    -  protein_bind   CAP binding site: CAP binding activates transcription in the presence of cAMP. E. coli catabolite activator protein
   6001..6093    -  CDS            lacI (fragment): lac repressor; lacI; The lac repressor binds to the lac operator to inhibit transcription in E. coli. This inhibition can be relieved by adding lactose or isopropyl-β-D-thiogalactopyranoside (IPTG).
   6276..6864    -  rep_origin     ori: high-copy-number ColE1/pMB1/pBR322/pUC origin of replication
   7035..7895    -  CDS            AmpR: β-lactamase; bla; confers resistance to ampicillin, carbenicillin, and related antibiotics
   7896..8000    -  promoter       AmpR promoter: bla
   8095..8130    +  CDS            rop (fragment): Rop protein, which maintains plasmids at low copy number; rop
   8232..8331    +  misc_feature   bom (fragment): basis of mobility region from pBR322
   8337..8404    -  CDS            lacZα (fragment): LacZα fragment of β-galactosidase; lacZ fragment
>Addgene plasmid #22755 | Orai1-myc E106D MO70 | depositor full sequence | sequence record 10410 | Author sequence
GCGTTGACATTGATTATTGACTAGTTATTAATAGTAATCAATTACGGGGTCATTAGTTCATAGCCCATAT
ATGGAGTTCCGCGTTACATAACTTACGGTAAATGGCCCGCCTGGCTGACCGCCCAACGACCCCCGCCCAT
TGACGTCAATAATGACGTATGTTCCCATAGTAACGCCAATAGGGACTTTCCATTGACGTCAATGGGTGGA
GTATTTACGGTAAACTGCCCACTTGGCAGTACATCAAGTGTATCATATGCCAAGTACGCCCCCTATTGAC
GTCAATGACGGTAAATGGCCCGCCTGGCATTATGCCCAGTACATGACCTTATGGGACTTTCCTACTTGGC
AGTACATCTACGTATTAGTCATCGCTATTACCATGGTGATGCGGTTTTGGCAGTACATCAATGGGCGTGG
ATAGCGGTTTGACTCACGGGGATTTCCAAGTCTCCACCCCATTGACGTCAATGGGAGTTTGTTTTGGCAC
CAAAATCAACGGGACTTTCCAAAATGTCGTAACAACTCCGCCCCATTGACGCAAATGGGCGGTAGGCGTG
TACGGTGGGAGGTCTATATAAGCAGAGCTCAATAAAAGAGCCCACAACCCCTCACTCGGCGCGCCAGTCC
TCCGATAGACTGCGTCGCCCGGGTACCCGTATTCCCAATAAAGCCTCTTGCTGTTTGCATCCGAATCGTG
GACTCGCTGATCCTTGGGAGGGTCTCCTCAGATTGATTGACTGCCCACCTCGGGGGTCTTTCATTTGGAG
GTTCCACCGAGATTTGGAGACCCCTGCCCAGGGACCACCGACCCCCCCGCCGGGAGGTAAGCTGGCCAGC
GGTCGTTTCGTGTCTGTCTCTGTCTTTGTGCGTGTTTGTGCCGGCATCTAATGTTTGCGCCTGCGTCTGT
ACTAGTTAGCTAACTAGCTCTGTATCTGGCGGACCCGTGGTGGAACTGACGAGTTCTGAACACCCGGCCG
CAACCCTGGGAGACGTCCCAGGGACTTTGGGGGCCGTTTTTGTGGCCCGACCTGAGGAAGGGAGTCGATG
TGGAATCCGACCCCGTCAGGATATGTGGTTCTGGTAGGAGACGAGAACCTAAAACAGTTCCCGCCTCCGT
CTGAATTTTTGCTTTCGGTTTGGAACCGAAGCCGCGCGTCTTGTCTGCTGCAGCGCTGCAGCATCGTTCT
GTGTTGTCTCTGTCTGACTGTGTTTCTGTATTTGTCTGAAAATTAGGGCCAGACTGTTACCACTCCCTTA
AGTTTGACCTTAGGTCACTGGAAAGATGTCGAGCGGATCGCTCACAACCAGTCGGTAGATGTCAAGAAGA
GACGTTGGGTTACCTTCTGCTCTGCAGAATGGCCAACCTTTAACGTCGGATGGCCGCGAGACGGCACCTT
TAACCGAGACCTCATCACCCAGGTTAAGATCAAGGTCTTTTCACCTGGCCCGCATGGACACCCAGACCAG
GTCCCCTACATCGTGACCTGGGAAGCCTTGGCTTTTGACCCCCCTCCCTGGGTCAAGCCCTTTGTACACC
CTAAGCCTCCGCCTCCTCTTCCTCCATCCGCCCCGTCTCTCCCCCTTGAACCTCCTCGTTCGACCCCGCC
TCGATCCTCCCTTTATCCAGCCCTCACTCCTTCTCTAGGCGCCGGAATTAGATCGATCTCTCGAGATGCA
TCCGGAGCCCGCCCCGCCCCCGAGCCGTAGCAGTCCCGAGCTTCCCCCAAGCGGCGGCAGCACCACCAGC
GGCAGCCGCCGGAGCCGCCGCCGCAGCGGGGACGGGGAGCCCCCGGGGGCCCCGCCACCGCCGCCGTCCG
CCGTCACCTACCCGGACTGGATCGGCCAGAGTTACTCCGAGGTGATGAGCCTCAACGAGCACTCCATGCA
GGCGCTGTCCTGGCGCAAGCTCTACTTGAGCCGCGCCAAGCTTAAAGCCTCCAGCCGGACCTCGGCTCTG
CTCTCCGGCTTCGCCATGGTGGCAATGGTGGACGTGCAGCTGGACGCTGACCACGACTACCCACCGGGGC
TGCTCATCGCCTTCAGTGCCTGCACCACAGTGCTGGTGGCTGTGCACCTGTTTGCGCTCATGATCAGCAC
CTGCATCCTGCCCAACATCGAGGCGGTGAGCAACGTGCACAATCTCAACTCGGTCAAGGAGTCCCCCCAT
GAGCGCATGCACCGCCACATCGAGCTGGCCTGGGCCTTCTCCACCGTCATTGGCACGCTGCTCTTCCTAG
CTGAGGTGGTGCTGCTCTGCTGGGTCAAGTTCTTGCCCCTCAAGAAGCAGCCAGGCCAGCCAAGGCCCAC
CAGCAAGCCCCCCGCCAGTGGCGCAGCAGCCAACGTCAGCACCAGCGGCATCACCCCGGGCCAGGCAGCT
GCCATCGCCTCGACCACCATCATGGTGCCCTTCGGCCTGATCTTTATCGTCTTCGCCGTCCACTTCTACC
GCTCACTGGTTAGCCATAAGACCGACCGACAGTTCCAGGAGCTCAACGAGCTGGCGGAGTTTGCCCGCTT
ACAGGACCAGCTGGACCACAGAGGGGACCACCCCCTGACGCCCGGCAGCCACTATGCCGAGCAAAAGCTC
ATTTCTGAGGAAGATCTCTAGAATTCTACGTTAACCAGATCGATATTGCGGCCGCTGACTACAAGGACGA
CGATGACAAGTGAGAATTGTCGCGAGTAATTCCGGTTATTTTCCACCATATTGCCGTCTTTTGGCAATGT
GAGGGCCCGGAAACCTGGCCCTGTCTTCTTGACGAGCATTCCTAGGGGTCTTTCCCCTCTCGCCAAAGGA
ATGCAAGGTCTGTTGAATGTCGTGAAGGAAGCAGTTCCTCTGGAAGCTTCTTGAAGACAAACAACGTCTG
TAGCGACCCTTTGCAGGCAGCGGAACCCCCCACCTGGCGACAGGTGCCTCTGCGGCCAAAAGCCACGTGT
ATAAGATACACCTGCAAAGGCGGCACAACCCCAGTGCCACGTTGTGAGTTGGATAGTTGTGGAAAGAGTC
AAATGGCTCTCCTCAAGCGTATTCAACAAGGGGCTGAAGGATGCCCAGAAGGTACCCCATTGTATGGGAT
CTGATCTGGGGCCTCGGTGCACATGCTTTACATGTGTTTAGTCGAGGTTAAAAAACGTCTAGGCCCCCCG
AACCACGGGGACGTGGTTTTCCTTTGAAAAACACGATGATAATACCATGGCCACCACCCAATCGGATCCA
CCGGTCGCCACCATGGTGAGCAAGGGCGAGGAGCTGTTCACCGGGGTGGTGCCCATCCTGGTCGAGCTGG
ACGGCGACGTAAACGGCCACAAGTTCAGCGTGTCCGGCGAGGGCGAGGGCGATGCCACCTACGGCAAGCT
GACCCTGAAGTTCATCTGCACCACCGGCAAGCTGCCCGTGCCCTGGCCCACCCTCGTGACCACCCTGACC
TACGGCGTGCAGTGCTTCAGCCGCTACCCCGACCACATGAAGCAGCACGACTTCTTCAAGTCCGCCATGC
CCGAAGGCTACGTCCAGGAGCGCACCATCTTCTTCAAGGACGACGGCAACTACAAGACCCGCGCCGAGGT
GAAGTTCGAGGGCGACACCCTGGTGAACCGCATCGAGCTGAAGGGCATCGACTTCAAGGAGGACGGCAAC
ATCCTGGGGCACAAGCTGGAGTACAACTACAACAGCCACAACGTCTATATCATGGCCGACAAGCAGAAGA
ACGGCATCAAGGTGAACTTCAAGATCCGCCACAACATCGAGGACGGCAGCGTGCAGCTCGCCGACCACTA
CCAGCAGAACACCCCCATCGGCGACGGCCCCGTGCTGCTGCCCGACAACCACTACCTGAGCACCCAGTCC
GCCCTGAGCAAAGACCCCAACGAGAAGCGCGATCACATGGTCCTGCTGGAGTTCGTGACCGCCGCCGGGA
TCACTCTCGGCATGGACGAGCTGTACAAGTAAAGCGGCCGTTAATTCTACCGGGTAGGGGAGGCGCTTTT
CCCAAGGCAGTCTGGAGCATGCGCTTTAGCAGCCCCGCTGGGCACTTGGCGCTACACAAGTGGCCTCTGG
CCTCGCACACATTCCACATCCACCGGTAGGCGCCAACCGGCTCCGTTCTTTGGTGGCCCCTTCGCGCCAC
CTTCTACTCCTCCCCTAGTCAGGAAGTTCCCCCCCGCCCCGCAGCTCGCGTCGTGCAGGACGTGACAAAT
GGAAGTAGCACGTCTCACTAGTCTCGTGCAGATGGACAGCACCGCTGAGCAATGGAAGCGGGTAGGCCTT
TGGGGCAGCGGCCAATAGCAGCTTTGCTCCTTCGCTTTCTGGGCTCAGAGGCTGGGAAGGGGTGGGTCCG
GGGGCGGGCTCAGGGGCGGGCTCAGGGGCGGGGCGGGCGCCCGAAGGTCCTCCGGAGGCCCGGCATTCTG
CACGCTTCAAAAGCGCACGTCTGCCGCGCTGTTCTCCTCTTCCTCATCTCCGGGCCTTTCGACCTGCAGC
CCAAGCTTACCATGACCGAGTACAAGCCCACGGTGCGCCTCGCCACCCGCGACGACGTCCCCAGGGCCGT
ACGCACCCTCGCCGCCGCGTTCGCCGACTACCCCGCCACGCGCCACACCGTCGATCCGGACCGCCACATC
GAGCGGGTCACCGAGCTGCAAGAACTCTTCCTCACGCGCGTCGGGCTCGACATCGGCAAGGTGTGGGTCG
CGGACGACGGCGCCGCGGTGGCGGTCTGGACCACGCCGGAGAGCGTCGAAGCGGGGGCGGTGTTCGCCGA
GATCGGCCCGCGCATGGCCGAGTTGAGCGGTTCCCGGCTGGCCGCGCAGCAACAGATGGAAGGCCTCCTG
GCGCCGCACCGGCCCAAGGAGCCCGCGTGGTTCCTGGCCACCGTCGGCGTCTCGCCCGACCACCAGGGCA
AGGGTCTGGGCAGCGCCGTCGTGCTCCCCGGAGTGGAGGCGGCCGAGCGCGCCGGGGTGCCCGCCTTCCT
GGAGACCTCCGCGCCCCGCAACCTCCCCTTCTACGAGCGGCTCGGCTTCACCGTCACCGCCGACGTCGAG
GTGCCCGAAGGACCGCGCACCTGGTGCATGACCCGCAAGCCCGGTGCCTGACGCCCGCCCCACGACCCGC
AGCGCCCGACCGAAAGGAGCGCACGACCCCATGCATCGATAAAATAAAAGATTTTATTTAGTCTCCAGAA
AAAGGGGGGAATGAAAGACCCCACCTGTAGGTTTGGCAAGCTAGCTTAAGTAACGCCATTTTGCAAGGCA
TGGAAAATACATAACTGAGAATAGAGAAGTTCAGATCAAGGTTAGGAACAGAGAGACAGCAGAATATGGG
CCAAACAGGATATCTGTGGTAAGCAGTTCCTGCCCCGGCTCAGGGCCAAGAACAGATGGTCCCCAGATGC
GGTCCCGCCCTCAGCAGTTTCTAGAGAACCATCAGATGTTTCCAGGGTGCCCCAAGGACCTGAAATGACC
CTGTGCCTTATTTGAACTAACCAATCAGTTCGCTTCTCGCTTCTGTTCGCGCGCTTCTGCTCCCCGAGCT
CAATAAAAGAGCCCACAACCCCTCACTCGGCGCGCCAGTCCTCCGATAGACTGCGTCGCCCGGGTACCCG
TGTATCCAATAAACCCTCTTGCAGTTGCATCCGACTTGTGGTCTCGCTGTTCCTTGGGAGGGTCTCCTCT
GAGTGATTGACTACCCGTCAGCGGGGGTCTTTCATGGGTAACAGTTTCTTGAAGTTGGAGAACAACATTC
TGAGGGTAGGAGTCGAATATTAAGTAATCCTGACTCAATTAGCCACTGTTTTGAATCCACATACTCCAAT
ACTCCTGAAATAGTTCATTATGGACAGCGCAGAAGAGCTGGGGAGAATTAATTCGTAATCATGGTCATAG
CTGTTTCCTGTGTGAAATTGTTATCCGCTCACAATTCCACACAACATACGAGCCGGAAGCATAAAGTGTA
AAGCCTGGGGTGCCTAATGAGTGAGCTAACTCACATTAATTGCGTTGCGCTCACTGCCCGCTTTCCAGTC
GGGAAACCTGTCGTGCCAGCTGCATTAATGAATCGGCCAACGCGCGGGGAGAGGCGGTTTGCGTATTGGG
CGCTCTTCCGCTTCCTCGCTCACTGACTCGCTGCGCTCGGTCGTTCGGCTGCGGCGAGCGGTATCAGCTC
ACTCAAAGGCGGTAATACGGTTATCCACAGAATCAGGGGATAACGCAGGAAAGAACATGTGAGCAAAAGG
CCAGCAAAAGGCCAGGAACCGTAAAAAGGCCGCGTTGCTGGCGTTTTTCCATAGGCTCCGCCCCCCTGAC
GAGCATCACAAAAATCGACGCTCAAGTCAGAGGTGGCGAAACCCGACAGGACTATAAAGATACCAGGCGT
TTCCCCCTGGAAGCTCCCTCGTGCGCTCTCCTGTTCCGACCCTGCCGCTTACCGGATACCTGTCCGCCTT
TCTCCCTTCGGGAAGCGTGGCGCTTTCTCATAGCTCACGCTGTAGGTATCTCAGTTCGGTGTAGGTCGTT
CGCTCCAAGCTGGGCTGTGTGCACGAACCCCCCGTTCAGCCCGACCGCTGCGCCTTATCCGGTAACTATC
GTCTTGAGTCCAACCCGGTAAGACACGACTTATCGCCACTGGCAGCAGCCACTGGTAACAGGATTAGCAG
AGCGAGGTATGTAGGCGGTGCTACAGAGTTCTTGAAGTGGTGGCCTAACTACGGCTACACTAGAAGGACA
GTATTTGGTATCTGCGCTCTGCTGAAGCCAGTTACCTTCGGAAAAAGAGTTGGTAGCTCTTGATCCGGCA
AACAAACCACCGCTGGTAGCGGTGGTTTTTTTGTTTGCAAGCAGCAGATTACGCGCAGAAAAAAAGGATC
TCAAGAAGATCCTTTGATCTTTTCTACGGGGTCTGACGCTCAGTGGAACGAAAACTCACGTTAAGGGATT
TTGGTCATGAGATTATCAAAAAGGATCTTCACCTAGATCCTTTTAAATTAAAAATGAAGTTTTAAATCAA
TCTAAAGTATATATGAGTAAACTTGGTCTGACAGTTACCAATGCTTAATCAGTGAGGCACCTATCTCAGC
GATCTGTCTATTTCGTTCATCCATAGTTGCCTGACTCCCCGTCGTGTAGATAACTACGATACGGGAGGGC
TTACCATCTGGCCCCAGTGCTGCAATGATACCGCGAGACCCACGCTCACCGGCTCCAGATTTATCAGCAA
TAAACCAGCCAGCCGGAAGGGCCGAGCGCAGAAGTGGTCCTGCAACTTTATCCGCCTCCATCCAGTCTAT
TAATTGTTGCCGGGAAGCTAGAGTAAGTAGTTCGCCAGTTAATAGTTTGCGCAACGTTGTTGCCATTGCT
ACAGGCATCGTGGTGTCACGCTCGTCGTTTGGTATGGCTTCATTCAGCTCCGGTTCCCAACGATCAAGGC
GAGTTACATGATCCCCCATGTTGTGCAAAAAAGCGGTTAGCTCCTTCGGTCCTCCGATCGTTGTCAGAAG
TAAGTTGGCCGCAGTGTTATCACTCATGGTTATGGCAGCACTGCATAATTCTCTTACTGTCATGCCATCC
GTAAGATGCTTTTCTGTGACTGGTGAGTACTCAACCAAGTCATTCTGAGAATAGTGTATGCGGCGACCGA
GTTGCTCTTGCCCGGCGTCAATACGGGATAATACCGCGCCACATAGCAGAACTTTAAAAGTGCTCATCAT
TGGAAAACGTTCTTCGGGGCGAAAACTCTCAAGGATCTTACCGCTGTTGAGATCCAGTTCGATGTAACCC
ACTCGTGCACCCAACTGATCTTCAGCATCTTTTACTTTCACCAGCGTTTCTGGGTGAGCAAAAACAGGAA
GGCAAAATGCCGCAAAAAAGGGAATAAGGGCGACACGGAAATGTTGAATACTCATACTCTTCCTTTTTCA
ATATTATTGAAGCATTTATCAGGGTTATTGTCTCATGAGCGGATACATATTTGAATGTATTTAGAAAAAT
AAACAAATAGGGGTTCCGCGCACATTTCCCCGAAAAGTGCCACCTGACGTCTAAGAAACCATTATTATCA
TGACATTAACCTATAAAAATAGGCGTATCACGAGGCCCTTTCGTCTCGCGCGTTTCGGTGATGACGGTGA
AAACCTCTGACACATGCAGCTCCCGGAGACGGTCACAGCTTGTCTGTAAGCGGATGCCGGGAGCAGACAA
GCCCGTCAGGGCGCGTCAGCGGGTGTTGGCGGGTGTCGGGGCTGGCTTAACTATGCGGCATCAGAGCAGA
TTGTACTGAGAGTGCACCATATGCGGTGTGAAATACCGCACAGATGCGTAAGGAGAAAATACCGCATCAG
GCGCCATTCGCCATTCAGGCTGCGCAACTGTTGGGAAGGGCGATCGGTGCGGGCCTCTTCGCTATTACGC
CAGC
