>Addgene plasmid #22755 | Orai1-myc E106D MO70 | addgene partial sequence | sequence record 28602 | 22755 with hOrai1-R 5'-agaacttgacccagcagagc
TGGAGAGCAGCGTGCCAATGACGGTGGAGAAGGCCCAGGCCAGCTCGATGTGGCGGTGCATGCGCTCATG
GGGGGACTCCTTGACCGAGTTGAGATTGTGCACGTTGCTCACCGCCTCGATGTTGGGCAGGATGCAGGTG
CTGATCATGAGCGCAAACAGGTGCACAGCCACCAGCACTGTGGTGCAGGCACTGAAGGCGATGAGCAGCC
CCGGTGGGTAGTCGTGGTCAGCGTCCAGCTGCACGTCCACCATTGCCACCATGGCGAAGCCGGAGAGCAG
AGCCGAGGTCCGGCTGGAGGCTTTAAGCTTGGCGCGGCTCAAGTAGAGCTTGCGCCAGGACAGCGCCTGC
ATGGAGTGCTCGTTGAGGCTCATCACCTCGGAGTAACTCTGGCCGATCCAGTCCGGGTAGGTGACGGCGG
ACGGCGGCGGTGGCGGGGCCCCCGGGGGCTCCCCGTCCCCGCTGCGGCGGCGGCTCCGGCGGCTGCCGCT
GGTGGTGCTGCCGCCGCTTGGGGGAAGCTCGGGACTGCTACGGCTCGGGGGCGGGGCGGGCTCCGGATGC
ATCTCGAGAGATCGATCTAATTCCGGCGCCTAGAGAAGGAGTGAGGGCTGGATAAAGGGAGGATCGAGGC
