>Addgene plasmid #22755 | Orai1-myc E106D MO70 | addgene partial sequence | sequence record 28603 | 22755 with IRES-R
TTCTCACTTGTCATCGTCGTCCTTGTAGTCAGCGGCCGCAATATCGATCTGNTTAACGTAGAATTCTAGA
GATCTTCCTCAGAAATGAGCTTTTGCTCGGCATAGTGGCTGCCGGGCGTCAGGGGGTGGTCCCCTCTGTG
GTCCAGCTGGTCCTGTAAGCGGGCAAACTCCGCCAGCTCGTTGAGCTCCTGGAACTGTCGGTCGGTCTTA
TGGCTAACCAGTGAGCGGTAGAAGTGGACGGCGAAGACGATAAAGATCAGGCCGAAGGGCACCATGATGG
TGGTCGAGGCGATGGCAGCTGCCTGGCCCGGGGTGATGCCGCTGGTGCTGACGTTGGCTGCTGCGCCACT
GGCGGGGGGCTTGCTGGTGGGCCTTGGCTGGCCTGGCTGCTTCTTGAGGGGCAAGAACTTGACCCAGCAG
AGCAGCACCACCTCAGCTAGGAAGAGCAGCGTGCCAATGACGGTGGAGAAGGCCCAGGCCAGCTCGATGT
GGCGGTGCATGCGCTCATGGGGGGACTCCTTGACCGAGTTGAGATTGTGCACGTTGCTCACCGCCTCGAT
GTTGGGCAGGATGCANGTGCTGATCATGAGCGCNAACAGGTGCACAGCCACCAGCACTGTGGTGCANGCA
CTGAANGCGATGAGCAGNCCCGGTGGNTANTCGTGGTTCN
